Addgene plasmid #187415: pAAV-ND4 Right-E1347A-UGI
Purpose: human mitochondrial DNA ND4 target TALE
Depositing lab: Jin-Soo Kim. Depositing organization: Institute for Basic Science. Publication: Base editing in human cells with monomeric DddA-TALE fusion deaminases. Mok YG, Lee JM, Chung E, Lee J, Lim K, Cho SI, Kim JS. Nat Commun. 2022 Jul 12;13(1):4038. doi: 10.1038/s41467-022-31745-y. PubMed 35821233.
Backbone
  Vector backbone: pAAV
  Vector type: Mammalian Expression, AAV, TALEN
Growth in bacteria
  Bacterial resistance: Ampicillin, 100 μg/mL
  Growth temperature: 37°C
  Growth strain: NEB Stable
  Copy number: Unknown
Gene/Insert
  Gene/Insert name: DddA GSVG variant
  Species: H. sapiens (human)
  Promoter: CMV
  Cloning method: Gibson Cloning
  Sequencing primers: 5′ acgatgtccctgattatgctgggatccgaattcaagatctgcgtaccctgggttacag
Terms and licenses: Academic/Nonprofit Terms; Industry Terms: Not Available to Industry
How to cite: pAAV-ND4 Right-E1347A-UGI was a gift from Jin-Soo Kim (Addgene plasmid # 187415 ; http://n2t.net/addgene:187415 ; RRID:Addgene_187415)
