[The description below was written by a language model from this plasmid's Addgene catalogue record and pLannotate feature annotations shown in this document.]
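Description:
pAAV-ND4 Right-E1347A-UGI is an AAV transfer plasmid (about 6.9 kb) for mammalian expression of a TALE–DddA deaminase fusion directed at the human mitochondrial ND4 gene. It is maintained in bacteria through a high-copy ColE1/pUC-type origin with ampicillin resistance (AmpR, β-lactamase). It also carries an f1 phage origin, along with small remnants of pBR322 bom and rop sequences. The expression cassette is flanked by AAV2 inverted terminal repeats, one of which is annotated only as a fragment. These ITRs allow the intervening DNA to be packaged into recombinant AAV particles when the replication and capsid functions are supplied in trans.

Between the ITRs, the CMV enhancer and immediate-early promoter drive a single open reading frame that ends at a bovine growth hormone polyadenylation signal. The frame begins with a fragment of human SOD2, most likely serving as a mitochondrial targeting sequence, followed by an HA epitope tag. Next come N- and C-terminal avrBs3-derived TALE segments; the unannotated stretch between them presumably holds the repeat array that specifies the "right" ND4 target site. The TALE is fused to a fragment of the Burkholderia DddA double-stranded DNA cytidine deaminase, catalogued as a GSVG variant, and then to the phage uracil glycosylase inhibitor UGI, which protects the uracil product from excision. The name indicates an E1347A substitution in DddA, but the record does not explain its functional role. Short attB1, truncated HIV-1 LTR and SP6 promoter annotations look like cloning remnants. The associated work concerns base editing in human cells with monomeric DddA-TALE fusion deaminases, so this construct fits that mitochondrial DNA editing context.
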