Features (pLannotate 1.2.2; 21 found; start..end, strand, type, name):
      1..130     -  repeat_region  AAV2 ITR (fragment): inverted terminal repeat of adeno-associated virus serotype 2 inverted
    171..550     +  enhancer       CMV enhancer: human cytomegalovirus immediate early enhancer
    551..754     +  promoter       CMV promoter: human cytomegalovirus (CMV) immediate early promoter
    750..783     +  LTR            5' LTR (truncated) (fragment): truncated 5' long terminal repeat (LTR) from HIV-1
    800..820     +  protein_bind   attB1: mutant version of attB; core recombination site for the Gateway® BP reaction BP Clonase™
    836..934     +  CDS            SOD2 (fragment): SODM_HUMAN - Experimental evidence at protein level: Swiss-Prot protein existence level 1. Destroys superoxide anion radicals which are normally produced within the cells and which are toxic to biological systems. From Homo sapiens (Human).
    953..979     +  CDS            HA: HA (human influenza hemagglutinin) epitope tag
   1025..1531    +  CDS            avrBs3 (fragment): AVRB3_XANEU - Experimental evidence at protein level: Swiss-Prot protein existence level 1. Avirulence protein. Acts as a transcription factor in C.annuum plants. In susceptible plants lacking the Bs3 resistance gene induces expression of a number of genes, including genes homologous to a family of auxin-induced genes, alpha-expansin genes, pectate lyase, anthocyanidin glucoside rhamnosyl transferase and at least one transcription factor, UPA20. Their expression leads to plant hypertrophy in mesophyll cells, probably mainly mediated by UPA20 (PubMed:17962565). In resistant plants induces the h
   3122..3241    +  CDS            avrBs3 (fragment): AVRB3_XANEU - Experimental evidence at protein level: Swiss-Prot protein existence level 1. Avirulence protein. Acts as a transcription factor in C.annuum plants. In susceptible plants lacking the Bs3 resistance gene induces expression of a number of genes, including genes homologous to a family of auxin-induced genes, alpha-expansin genes, pectate lyase, anthocyanidin glucoside rhamnosyl transferase and at least one transcription factor, UPA20. Their expression leads to plant hypertrophy in mesophyll cells, probably mainly mediated by UPA20 (PubMed:17962565). In resistant plants induces the h
   3242..3664    +  CDS            dddA (fragment): DDDA_BURC1 - Experimental evidence at protein level: Swiss-Prot protein existence level 1. Toxic component of a toxin-immunity protein module, which functions as a cellular contact-dependent growth inhibition (CDI) system. CDI modules allow bacteria to communicate with and inhibit the growth of closely related neighboring bacteria in a contact-dependent fashion. Bacteria that have this module inhibit or kill bacteria without it, giving them a growth advantage. Probably specifically inhibited by cognate immunity protein DddI (Probable). The C-terminal 163 residue fragment has double-stranded DN
   3677..3925    +  CDS            UGI: UNGI_BPPB2 - Experimental evidence at protein level: Swiss-Prot protein existence level 1. This protein binds specifically and reversibly to the host uracil-DNA glycosylase, preventing removal of uracil residues from PBS2 DNA by the host uracil-excision repair system. From Bacillus phage PBS2 (Bacteriophage PBS2).
   3938..3956    -  promoter       SP6 promoter: promoter for bacteriophage SP6 RNA polymerase
   3982..4189    +  polyA_signal   bGH poly(A) signal: bovine growth hormone polyadenylation signal
   4197..4337    +  repeat_region  AAV2 ITR: inverted terminal repeat of adeno-associated virus serotype 2 inverted
   4342..4393    -  misc_feature   bom (fragment): basis of mobility region from pBR322
   4412..4867    +  rep_origin     f1 ori (sequence partly withheld): f1 bacteriophage origin of replication; arrow indicates direction of (+) strand synthesis
   4868..4917    -  misc_feature   bom (fragment): basis of mobility region from pBR322
   5019..5054    -  CDS            rop (fragment): Rop protein, which maintains plasmids at low copy number; rop
   5149..5253    +  promoter       AmpR promoter: bla
   5254..6114    +  CDS            AmpR: β-lactamase; bla; confers resistance to ampicillin, carbenicillin, and related antibiotics
   6285..6873    +  rep_origin     ori: high-copy-number ColE1/pMB1/pBR322/pUC origin of replication
>Addgene plasmid #187415 | pAAV-ND4 Right-E1347A-UGI | addgene full sequence | sequence record 368593 | Addgene NGS Result
CTGCGCGCTCGCTCGCTCACTGAGGCCGCCCGGGCAAAGCCCGGGCGTCGGGCGACCTTTGGTCGCCCGG
CCTCAGTGAGCGAGCGAGCGCGCAGAGAGGGAGTGGCCAACTCCATCACTAGGGGTTCCTGCGGCCGCAC
GCGTCGATGTACGGGCCAGATATACGCGTTGACATTGATTATTGACTAGTTATTAATAGTAATCAATTAC
GGGGTCATTAGTTCATAGCCCATATATGGAGTTCCGCGTTACATAACTTACGGTAAATGGCCCGCCTGGC
TGACCGCCCAACGACCCCCGCCCATTGACGTCAATAATGACGTATGTTCCCATAGTAACGCCAATAGGGA
CTTTCCATTGACGTCAATGGGTGGAGTATTTACGGTAAACTGCCCACTTGGCAGTACATCAAGTGTATCA
TATGCCAAGTACGCCCCCTATTGACGTCAATGACGGTAAATGGCCCGCCTGGCATTATGCCCAGTACATG
ACCTTATGGGACTTTCCTACTTGGCAGTACATCTACGTATTAGTCATCGCTATTACCATGGTGATGCGGT
TTTGGCAGTACATCAATGGGCGTGGATAGCGGTTTGACTCACGGGGATTTCCAAGTCTCCACCCCATTGA
CGTCAATGGGAGTTTGTTTTGGCACCAAAATCAACGGGACTTTCCAAAATGTCGTAACAACTCCGCCCCA
TTGACGCAAATGGGCGGTAGGCGTGTACGGTGGGAGGTCTATATAAGCAGAGCTCTCTGGCTAACTAGAG
AACCCACTGCTTACTGGCTTATCGAAATTCAAGTTTGTACAAAAAAGCAGGCTGCCACCATGGCTCTTAG
TCGAGCCGTCTGTGGTACTTCCCGACAGCTTGCTCCAGTCTTGGGGTACCTTGGCTCCCGACAAAAGCAC
TCTCTCCCTGATTACCCTTACGATGTACCTGACTACGCCGGCTACCCTTACGACGTACCAGATTACGCTG
GATATCCATACGATGTCCCTGATTATGCTGGGATCCGAATTCAAGATCTGCGTACCCTGGGTTACAGCCA
GCAGCAGCAGGAGAAGATCAAGCCAAAGGTGCGCAGCACCGTGGCCCAGCACCATGAAGCTCTGGTGGGT
CACGGCTTCACCCACGCGCACATCGTGGCTCTGAGCCAGCACCCAGCCGCGCTGGGTACCGTGGCCGTGA
AATATCAGGACATGATTGCTGCCCTGCCAGAGGCTACCCATGAAGCGATTGTGGGTGTGGGCAAGCAGTG
GAGCGGTGCTCGTGCGCTGGAGGCCCTGCTGACCGTGGCCGGTGAACTGCGTGGCCCGCCGCTGCAGCTG
GATACCGGCCAGCTGCTGAAAATCGCGAAACGTGGCGGTGTGACCGCTGTGGAAGCTGTGCATGCCTGGC
GTAATGCTCTGACCGGTGCCCCGCTGAACCTGACCCCGGAACAAGTGGTTGCGATTGCGTCCCATGATGG
TGGTAAACAAGCCCTGGAGACCGTTCAAGCTCTGCTGCCAGTGCTGTGCCAGGCTCATGGTCTGACCCCG
CAGCAGGTGGTGGCTATTGCCAGCCATGATGGCGGCAAGCAGGCTCTGGAGACCGTGCAGCGTCTGCTGC
CGGTGCTGTGCCAAGCCCATGGCCTGACCCCGCAGCAAGTTGTGGCTATTGCCAGCAACGGCGGTGGCAA
ACAGGCGCTGGAAACCGTGCAGCGCCTGTTACCGGTGCTGTGCCAAGCGCATGGTCTGACCCCGGAGCAG
GTGGTGGCCATCGCTAGCAACAACGGTGGCAAGCAGGCCCTGGAAACCGTGCAGGCGCTGTTGCCGGTGC
TGTGCCAGGCCCATGGCTTAACCCCGGAACAAGTGGTGGCCATTGCGAGCAATGGTGGCGGTAAACAGGC
TCTGGAAACCGTGCAGGCCCTGCTTCCGGTGCTGTGCCAGGCCCATGGGCTGACCCCGGAACAAGTTGTG
GCTATCGCCAGCAACATCGGCGGCAAGCAGGCGCTGGAGACCGTTCAGGCTCTGTTACCGGTGCTGTGCC
AGGCGCATGGCCTGACCCCGGAACAGGTGGTGGCGATCGCTAGCAACATTGGCGGTAAACAGGCCCTGGA
GACCGTTCAGCGCCTGCTCCCGGTGCTGTGCCAGGCCCATGGTCTGACCCCGGAACAGGTTGTTGCTATT
GCCAGCAACAACGGCGGCAAGCAGGCCCTGGAGACCGTGCAGGCGCTGCTACCGGTGCTGTGCCAGGCCC
ATGGACTGACCCCGGAGCAGGTTGTGGCCATCGCGTCCAATGGCGGTGGCAAACAGGCTCTGGAGACCGT
TCAGCGTCTGTTACCGGTGCTGTGCCAGGCACATGGCCTGACCCCGGAGCAAGTTGTTGCCATCGCTAGC
AACATTGGTGGCAAGCAGGCGCTGGAAACCGTTCAGCGCCTGCTACCGGTGCTGTGCCAGGCTCATGGCT
TAACCCCGGAGCAGGTTGTCGCCATTGCCAGCAACAATGGTGGCAAACAGGCTCTGGAAACTGTGCAGGC
CCTGCTACCGGTGCTGTGCCAGGCCCATGGGTTAACCCCGGAACAGGTTGTGGCCATTGCCTCCAATAAC
GGTGGCAAGCAGGCGCTGGAAACGGTGCAGGCTCTGCTTCCGGTGCTGTGCCAGGCTCATGGGCTGACCC
CGGAGCAAGTGGTTGCTATTGCGTCCAACATTGGTGGCAAACAGGCCCTGGAAACCGTTCAGGCGCTGCT
CCCGGTGCTGTGCCAGGCCCATGGGCTAACCCCGGAACAGGTGGTTGCCATTGCCTCCAACAATGGTGGC
AAGCAGGCCCTGGAAACGGTTCAGCGTCTGCTTCCGGTGCTGTGCCAGGCCCATGGGCTTACCCCGCAGC
AAGTTGTTGCTATCGCCAGCAATATTGGTGGCAAACAGGCTCTGGAAACGGTGCAGCGCCTGCTACCGGT
GCTGTGCCAGGCTCATGGTTTAACCCCGCAGCAGGTGGTTGCGATTGCCTCCAACAACGGTGGCAAGCAG
GCGCTGGAAACTGTTCAGCGTCTGCTCCCGGTGCTGTGCCAGGCTCACGGCCTGACCCCGCAGCAAGTGG
TGGCTATCGCCTCCAACGGTGGTGGTCGCCCGGCTCTGGAAAGCATTGTGGCGCAGCTGAGCCGTCCAGA
CCCGGCCCTGGCGGCTCTGACCAATGATCACCTGGTGGCCCTGGCCTGCCTGGGTGGCCGTCCGGCTCTG
GATGCCGTGAAGAAAGGTCTGGGCGGATCCGGCAGCTACGCCCTGGGTCCGTATCAGATTAGCGCCCCGC
AGCTGCCAGCTTACAATGGTCAGACCGTGGGTACCTTCTACTATGTGAACGACGCGGGCGGTCTGGAGAG
CAAGGTGTTTAGCAGCGGCGGTCCAACCCCGTACCCAAACTATGCCAATGCCGGTCATGTGGCCGGTCAG
AGCGCCCTGTTCATGCGTGATAACGGCATCAGCGAGGGTCTGGTGTTCCACAACAACCCGGAAGGCACCT
GCGGTTTTTGCGTGAACATGACCGAGACCCTGCTGCCGGAAAACGCGAAAATGACCGTGGTGCCGCCGGA
AGGTGCCATTCCAGTGAAGCGCGGCGCTACCGGTGAAACCAAAGTGTTTACCGGTAACAGCAACAGCCCG
AAGAGCCCGACCAAAGGCGGTTGCTCTGGCGGCTCAACTAATCTGAGCGACATCATTGAGAAGGAGACTG
GGAAACAGCTGGTCATTCAGGAGTCCATCCTGATGCTGCCTGAGGAGGTGGAGGAAGTGATCGGCAACAA
GCCAGAGTCTGACATCCTGGTGCACACCGCCTACGACGAGTCCACAGATGAGAATGTGATGCTGCTGACC
TCTGACGCCCCCGAGTATAAGCCTTGGGCCCTGGTCATCCAGGATTCTAACGGCGAGAATAAGATCAAGA
TGCTGTGAGGGCCCTATTCTATAGTGTCACCTAAATGCTAGAGCTCGCTGATCAGCCTCGACTGTGCCTT
CTAGTTGCCAGCCATCTGTTGTTTGCCCCTCCCCCGTGCCTTCCTTGACCCTGGAAGGTGCCACTCCCAC
TGTCCTTTCCTAATAAAATGAGGAAATTGCATCGCATTGTCTGAGTAGGTGTCATTCTATTCTGGGGGGT
GGGGTGGGGCAGGACAGCAAGGGGGAGGATTGGGAAGACAATAGCAGGCATGCTGGGGAGGGCCGCAGGA
ACCCCTAGTGATGGAGTTGGCCACTCCCTCTCTGCGCGCTCGCTCGCTCACTGAGGCCGGGCGACCAAAG
GTCGCCCGACGCCCGGGCTTTGCCCGGGCGGCCTCAGTGAGCGAGCGAGCGCGCAGCTGCCTGCAGGGGC
GCCTGATGCGGTATTTTCTCCTTACGCATCTGTGCGGTATTTCACACCGCATA
[95 nt withheld, positions 4394-4488]
T
[46 nt withheld, positions 4490-4535]
C
[141 nt withheld, positions 4537-4677]
CCTTTGACGTTGGAGTCCACGTTCTTT
[37 nt withheld, positions 4705-4741]
ACTCTATCTCGGGCTATTCTTTTGATTTATAAGGGATTTTGCCGATTTCGGTCTATTGGTTAAAAAATGA
GCTGATTTAACAAAAATTTAACGCGAATTTTAACAAAATATTAACGTTTACAATTTTATGGTGCACTCTC
AGTACAATCTGCTCTGATGCCGCATAGTTAAGCCAGCCCCGACACCCGCCAACACCCGCTGACGCGCCCT
GACGGGCTTGTCTGCTCCCGGCATCCGCTTACAGACAAGCTGTGACCGTCTCCGGGAGCTGCATGTGTCA
GAGGTTTTCACCGTCATCACCGAAACGCGCGAGACGAAAGGGCCTCGTGATACGCCTATTTTTATAGGTT
AATGTCATGATAATAATGGTTTCTTAGACGTCAGGTGGCACTTTTCGGGGAAATGTGCGCGGAACCCCTA
TTTGTTTATTTTTCTAAATACATTCAAATATGTATCCGCTCATGAGACAATAACCCTGATAAATGCTTCA
ATAATATTGAAAAAGGAAGAGTATGAGTATTCAACATTTCCGTGTCGCCCTTATTCCCTTTTTTGCGGCA
TTTTGCCTTCCTGTTTTTGCTCACCCAGAAACGCTGGTGAAAGTAAAAGATGCTGAAGATCAGTTGGGTG
CACGAGTGGGTTACATCGAACTGGATCTCAACAGCGGTAAGATCCTTGAGAGTTTTCGCCCCGAAGAACG
TTTTCCAATGATGAGCACTTTTAAAGTTCTGCTATGTGGCGCGGTATTATCCCGTATTGACGCCGGGCAA
GAGCAACTCGGTCGCCGCATACACTATTCTCAGAATGACTTGGTTGAGTACTCACCAGTCACAGAAAAGC
ATCTTACGGATGGCATGACAGTAAGAGAATTATGCAGTGCTGCCATAACCATGAGTGATAACACTGCGGC
CAACTTACTTCTGACAACGATCGGAGGACCGAAGGAGCTAACCGCTTTTTTGCACAACATGGGGGATCAT
GTAACTCGCCTTGATCGTTGGGAACCGGAGCTGAATGAAGCCATACCAAACGACGAGCGTGACACCACGA
TGCCTGTAGCAATGGCAACAACGTTGCGCAAACTATTAACTGGCGAACTACTTACTCTAGCTTCCCGGCA
ACAATTAATAGACTGGATGGAGGCGGATAAAGTTGCAGGACCACTTCTGCGCTCGGCCCTTCCGGCTGGC
TGGTTTATTGCTGATAAATCTGGAGCCGGTGAGCGTGGGTCTCGCGGTATCATTGCAGCACTGGGGCCAG
ATGGTAAGCCCTCCCGTATCGTAGTTATCTACACGACGGGGAGTCAGGCAACTATGGATGAACGAAATAG
ACAGATCGCTGAGATAGGTGCCTCACTGATTAAGCATTGGTAACTGTCAGACCAAGTTTACTCATATATA
CTTTAGATTGATTTAAAACTTCATTTTTAATTTAAAAGGATCTAGGTGAAGATCCTTTTTGATAATCTCA
TGACCAAAATCCCTTAACGTGAGTTTTCGTTCCACTGAGCGTCAGACCCCGTAGAAAAGATCAAAGGATC
TTCTTGAGATCCTTTTTTTCTGCGCGTAATCTGCTGCTTGCAAACAAAAAAACCACCGCTACCAGCGGTG
GTTTGTTTGCCGGATCAAGAGCTACCAACTCTTTTTCCGAAGGTAACTGGCTTCAGCAGAGCGCAGATAC
CAAATACTGTTCTTCTAGTGTAGCCGTAGTTAGGCCACCACTTCAAGAACTCTGTAGCACCGCCTACATA
CCTCGCTCTGCTAATCCTGTTACCAGTGGCTGCTGCCAGTGGCGATAAGTCGTGTCTTACCGGGTTGGAC
TCAAGACGATAGTTACCGGATAAGGCGCAGCGGTCGGGCTGAACGGGGGGTTCGTGCACACAGCCCAGCT
TGGAGCGAACGACCTACACCGAACTGAGATACCTACAGCGTGAGCTATGAGAAAGCGCCACGCTTCCCGA
AGGGAGAAAGGCGGACAGGTATCCGGTAAGCGGCAGGGTCGGAACAGGAGAGCGCACGAGGGAGCTTCCA
GGGGGAAACGCCTGGTATCTTTATAGTCCTGTCGGGTTTCGCCACCTCTGACTTGAGCGTCGATTTTTGT
GATGCTCGTCAGGGGGGCGGAGCCTATGGAAAAACGCCAGCAACGCGGCCTTTTTACGGTTCCTGGCCTT
TTGCTGGCCTTTTGCTCACATGTGTCGAC
